>Addgene plasmid #38796 | GPX2 | depositor partial sequence | sequence record 48853 | GPX2 sequence 652 bps
ATGCACCATCATCATCATCATTCTTCTGGTGTAGATCTGGGTACCGAGAACCTGTACTTCCAATCCATGA
TTGCCAAGTCCTTCTATGACCTCAGTGCCATCAACCTGGATGGGGAGAAGGTAGATTTCAATACGTTCCG
GGGCAGGGCCGTGCTGATTGAGAATGTGGCTTCGCTCTGTGGCACAACCACCCGGGACTTCACCCAGCTC
AACGAGCTGCAATGCCGCTTTCCCAGGCGCCTGGTGGTCCTTGGCTTCCCTTGCAACCAATTTGGACATC
AGGAGAACTGTCAGAATGAGGAGATCCTGAACAGTCTCAAGTATGTCCGTCCTGGGGGTGGATACCAGCC
CACCTTCACCCTTGTCCAAAAATGTGAGGTGAATGGGCAGAACGAGCATCCTGTCTTCGCCTACCTGAAG
GACAAGCTCCCCTACCCTTATGATGACCCATTTTCCCTCATGACCGATCCCAAGCTCATCATTTGGAGCC
CTGTGCGCCGCTCAGATGTGGCCTGGAACTTTGAGAAGTTCCTCATAGGGCCGGAGGGAGAGCCCTTCCG
ACGCTACAGCCGCACCTTCCCAACCATCAACATTGAGCCTGACATCAAGCGCCTCCTTAAAGTTTGACAG
TAAAGGTGGATACGGATCCGAA
