>Addgene plasmid #38796 | GPX2 | addgene partial sequence | sequence record 50226 | T7 5'-TAATACGACTCACTATAGGG-3'
TCTGAATATTTTGTTTACTTTAAGAAGGAGATATACATATGCACCATCATCATCATCATTCTTCTGGTGT
AGATCTGGGTACCGAGAACCTGTACTTCCAATCCATGATTGCCAAGTCCTTCTATGACCTCAGTGCCATC
AACCTGGATGGGGAGAAGGTAGATTTCAATACGTTCCGGGGCAGGGCCGTGCTGATTGAGAATGTGGCTT
CGCTCTGTGGCACAACCACCCGGGACTTCACCCAGCTCAACGAGCTGCAATGCCGCTTTCCCAGGCGCCT
GGTGGTCCTTGGCTTCCCTTGCAACCAATTTGGACATCAGGAGAACTGTCAGAATGAGGAGATCCTGAAC
AGTCTCAAGTATGTCCGTCCTGGGGGTGGATACCAGCCCACCTTCACCCTTGTCCAAAAATGTGAGGTGA
ATGGGCAGAACGAGCATCCTGTCTTCGCCTACCTGAAGGACAAGCTCCCCTACCCTTATGATGACCCATT
TTCCCTCATGACCGATCCCAAGCTCATCATTTGGAGCCCTGTGCGCCGCTCAGATGTGGCCTGGAACTTT
GAGAAGTTCCTCATAGGGCCGGAGGGAGAGCCCTTCCGACGCTACAGCCGCACCTTCCCAACCATCAACA
TTGAGCCTGACATCAAGCGCCTCCTTAAAGTTTGACAGTAAAGGTGGATACGGATCCGAATTCGAGCTCC
GTCGACAAGCTTGCGGCCGCACTCGAGCACCACCACCACCACCACTGAGATCCGGCTGCTAACAAAGCCC
GAAAGGAAGCTGAGTTGGCTGCTGCCACCGCTGAGCAATAACTAGCATAACCCCTTGGGGCCTCTAACGG
GTCTTGAGGGGTTTTTTGCTGAAAGGAGGAACTATATCCGGAT
