>Addgene plasmid #38796 | GPX2 | addgene partial sequence | sequence record 50228 | T7_term
AGCAGCCGGATCTCAGTGGTGGTGGTGGTGGTGCTCGAGTGCGGCCGCAAGCTTGTCGACGGAGCTCGAA
TTCGGATCCGTATCCACCTTTACTGTCAAACTTTAAGGAGGCGCTTGATGTCAGGCTCAATGTTGATGGT
TGGGAAGGTGCGGCTGTAGCGTCGGAAGGGCTCTCCCTCCGGCCCTATGAGGAACTTCTCAAAGTTCCAG
GCCACATCTGAGCGGCGCACAGGGCTCCAAATGATGAGCTTGGGATCGGTCATGAGGGAAAATGGGTCAT
CATAAGGGTAGGGGAGCTTGTCCTTCAGGTAGGCGAAGACAGGATGCTCGTTCTGCCCATTCACCTCACA
TTTTTGGACAAGGGTGAAGGTGGGCTGGTATCCACCCCCAGGACGGACATACTTGAGACTGTTCAGGATC
TCCTCATTCTGACAGTTCTCCTGATGTCCAAATTGGTTGCAAGGGAAGCCAAGGACCACCAGGCGCCTGG
GAAAGCGGCATTGCAGCTCGTTGAGCTGGGTGAAGTCCCGGGTGGTTGTGCCACAGAGCGAAGCCACATT
CTCAATCACCACGGCCCTGCCCCGGAACGTATTGAAATCTACCTTCTCCCCATCCAGGTTGATGGCACTG
AGGTCATAGAAGGACTTGGCAATCATGGATTGGAAGTACAGGTTCTCGGTACCCAGATCTACACCAGAAG
AATGATGATGATGATGGTGCATATGTATATCTCCTTCTTAAAGTTAAACAAAATTATTTCTAGAGGGGAA
TTGTTATCCGCTCACAATTCCCCTATAGTGAGTCGTATTAATTTTCGCGGGGA
