[The description below was written by a language model from this plasmid's Addgene catalogue record.]
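Description:
GPX2 is a bacterial expression plasmid built on the pNIC28-Bsa4 backbone from the SGC. It carries a human glutathione peroxidase 2 (GPX2) coding fragment intended for recombinant protein production and structure determination. The plasmid is maintained in E. coli under kanamycin selection and is recorded as low copy. The record does not list the origin of replication or name the promoter. The sequencing primers are T7 and T7-term, which suggests that the insert sits between a T7 promoter and T7 terminator, the usual arrangement for inducible expression in strains that supply T7 RNA polymerase.

The insert is about 650 bp and was introduced by ligation-independent cloning. The record cautions that it may not be the full open reading frame, as is common for constructs whose boundaries are trimmed to favour soluble, crystallisable protein. It is fused at its N terminus to a His tag followed by a TEV protease cleavage site. This allows purification by immobilised metal affinity chromatography, after which the tag can be removed by TEV digestion.

The construct carries a substitution of selenocysteine 40 to cysteine. GPX2 is a selenoprotein whose catalytic selenocysteine is encoded by a UGA codon, and decoding that codon depends on specialised recoding machinery. E. coli would not read the human signal correctly and would normally terminate translation there. Replacing the residue with cysteine allows the bacterial host to produce the polypeptide through this position, although cysteine variants of glutathione peroxidases generally have much lower catalytic activity. The construct is therefore better suited to structural and biophysical work than to studies of native enzymatic activity.
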