Addgene plasmid #38796: GPX2
Purpose: Bacterial expression for structure determination; may not be full ORF
Depositing lab: Nicola Burgess-Brown. Depositing organization: University of Oxford.
Backbone
  Vector backbone: pNIC28-Bsa4
  Backbone manufacturer: SGC
  Vector type: Bacterial Expression
Growth in bacteria
  Bacterial resistance: Kanamycin, 50 μg/mL
  Growth temperature: 37°C
  Growth strain: Mach1
  Copy number: Low Copy
Gene/Insert
  Gene/Insert name: GPX2 (alt name: glutathione peroxidase 2)
  Species: H. sapiens (human)
  Insert size (bp): 652
  Mutation: SeCys40 -> Cys
  Entrez Gene: GPX2 (a.k.a. GI-GPx, GPRP, GPRP-2, GPx-2, GPx-GI, GSHPX-GI, GSHPx-2)
  Tag / fusion protein: His Tev (N terminal on insert)
  Cloning method: Ligation Independent Cloning
  Sequencing primers: 5′ T7; 3′ T7-term
Terms and licenses: Academic/Nonprofit Terms; Industry Terms: Not Available to Industry
How to cite: GPX2 was a gift from Nicola Burgess-Brown (Addgene plasmid # 38796 ; http://n2t.net/addgene:38796 ; RRID:Addgene_38796)
